Addgene plasmid #116068: CMV-TO-nTEVPtvR-2A-KtvcTEVP
Purpose: Expresses an engineered TEV protease
Depositing lab: Michael Elowitz. Publication: Programmable protein circuits in living cells. Gao XJ, Chong LS, Kim MS, Elowitz MB. Science. 2018 Sep 21;361(6408):1252-1258. doi: 10.1126/science.aat5062. PubMed 30237357.
Backbone
  Vector backbone: CMV-TO-FlpIn
  Vector type: Mammalian Expression
Growth in bacteria
  Bacterial resistance: Ampicillin, 100 μg/mL
  Growth temperature: 37°C
  Growth strain: DH5alpha
  Copy number: High Copy
Gene/Insert
  Gene/Insert name: nTEVPtvR-2A-KtvcTEVP
  Species: Synthetic
  Cloning method: Gibson Cloning
Terms and licenses: Academic/Nonprofit Terms; Industry Terms: Not Available to Industry
How to cite: CMV-TO-nTEVPtvR-2A-KtvcTEVP was a gift from Michael Elowitz (Addgene plasmid # 116068 ; http://n2t.net/addgene:116068 ; RRID:Addgene_116068)
