[The description below was written by a language model from this plasmid's Addgene catalogue record and pLannotate feature annotations shown in this document.]
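Description:
CMV-TO-nTEVPtvR-2A-KtvcTEVP is a mammalian expression plasmid of about 6.7 kb built on a CMV-TO-FlpIn backbone, carrying a synthetic insert that the record describes as an engineered TEV protease. It is maintained in E. coli through a high-copy ColE1/pUC-type origin and an ampicillin resistance gene; fragments of an f1 origin and lac regulatory sequence are backbone remnants. The backbone also carries an FRT site placed directly upstream of a hygromycin resistance coding sequence followed by an SV40 polyadenylation signal. No intact promoter is annotated ahead of it. This is the usual Flp-In arrangement, in which FLP-mediated recombination into a genomic FRT landing site places the marker behind a resident promoter, so that stable single-copy integrants can be selected.

Expression is driven by the CMV enhancer and promoter, followed by short matches annotated as tet operator-containing promoter fragments. This fits the "TO" in the name, indicating a CMV promoter that can be repressed by Tet repressor and induced with tetracycline or doxycycline in suitable cell lines, and is otherwise constitutive. A bGH polyadenylation signal terminates the transcript. The insert name suggests a split protease, with an N-terminal half and a C-terminal half encoded in one open reading frame separated by a 2A self-cleaving peptide. The annotation detects a potyviral NIa protease-like fragment, consistent with the N-terminal TEV portion, followed by FRB and an FKBP F36V-like domain. That pairing would suggest dimerisation domains for reconstituting the halves, though the record does not state this. The C-terminal protease half and the "tv" elements in the name are not annotated, so their identity is unconfirmed. The construct belongs to a set for building programmable protease-based protein circuits in living cells.
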