Features (pLannotate 1.2.2; 24 found; start..end, strand, type, name):
     33..56      +  polyA_signal   bGH poly(A) signal (fragment): bovine growth hormone polyadenylation signal
     60..81      +  promoter       SV40 promoter (fragment): SV40 enhancer and early promoter
    102..335     +  rep_origin     f1 ori (fragment) (sequence partly withheld): f1 bacteriophage origin of replication; arrow indicates direction of (+) strand synthesis
    340..387     +  protein_bind   FRT: FLP-mediated recombination occurs in the 8-bp core sequence TCTAGAAA (Turan and Bode, 2011). FLP recombinase from the Saccharomyces cerevisiae 2μ plasmid
    395..1417    +  CDS            HygR: aminoglycoside phosphotransferase from E. coli; aph(4)-Ia; confers resistance to hygromycin
   1427..1552    +  CDS            ble (fragment): BLE_KLEPN - Experimental evidence at protein level: Swiss-Prot protein existence level 1. Binding protein with a strong affinity to the bleomycin family of antibiotics. Binds to CL990; an antimitotic-antibiotic compound. From Klebsiella pneumoniae.
   1547..1668    +  polyA_signal   SV40 poly(A) signal: SV40 polyadenylation signal
   1741..1757    -  protein_bind   lac operator: The lac repressor binds to the lac operator to inhibit transcription in E. coli. This inhibition can be relieved by adding lactose or isopropyl-β-D-thiogalactopyranoside (IPTG). lac repressor encoded by lacI
   1765..1795    -  promoter       lac promoter: promoter for the E. coli lac operon
   1810..1831    -  protein_bind   CAP binding site: CAP binding activates transcription in the presence of cAMP. E. coli catabolite activator protein
   1844..1936    -  CDS            lacI (fragment): lac repressor; lacI; The lac repressor binds to the lac operator to inhibit transcription in E. coli. This inhibition can be relieved by adding lactose or isopropyl-β-D-thiogalactopyranoside (IPTG).
   2119..2707    -  rep_origin     ori: high-copy-number ColE1/pMB1/pBR322/pUC origin of replication
   2878..3738    -  CDS            AmpR: β-lactamase; bla; confers resistance to ampicillin, carbenicillin, and related antibiotics
   3739..3843    -  promoter       AmpR promoter: bla
   3902..3954    -  misc_feature   bom (fragment): basis of mobility region from pBR322
   4104..4483    +  enhancer       CMV enhancer: human cytomegalovirus immediate early enhancer
   4484..4687    +  promoter       CMV promoter: human cytomegalovirus (CMV) immediate early promoter
   4689..4708    +  promoter       PLtetO-1 promoter (fragment): modified phage lambda PL promoter with tet operator sites (Lutz and Bujard, 1997)
   4710..4729    +  promoter       PLtetO-1 promoter (fragment): modified phage lambda PL promoter with tet operator sites (Lutz and Bujard, 1997)
   4737..4770    +  promoter       TRE3GV promoter (fragment): 3rd-generation Tet-responsive promoter that can be activated by binding of Tet-On® 3G, optimized for retroviral and lentiviral vectors
   4875..5246    +  CDS            POLG_PPVEA (fragment): Experimental evidence at transcript level: Swiss-Prot protein existence level 2. [Nuclear inclusion protein A]: has RNA-binding and proteolytic activities. From Plum pox potyvirus (strain El amar) (PPV).
   5301..5573    +  CDS            FRB (sequence partly withheld): FKBP-rapamycin binding domain of human FRAP
   5634..5951    +  CDS            DmrB: F36V mutant of FK506-binding protein FKBP12 binds synthetic ligands that do not bind wild-type FKBP
   6468..17      +  polyA_signal   bGH poly(A) signal (across the origin): bovine growth hormone polyadenylation signal
>Addgene plasmid #116068 | CMV-TO-nTEVPtvR-2A-KtvcTEVP | addgene full sequence | sequence record 224931 | Addgene NGS Result
TGCGGTGGGCTCTATGGAGATCTATCGATGTTCTGGGGATGCGGTGGGCTCTATGGCTTCTGAGGCGGAA
AGAACCAGCTGGGGCTCTAGGGGGTATCCCC
[124 nt withheld, positions 102-225]
C
[91 nt withheld, positions 227-317]
AGGGTGATGGTTCACGTACCTAGAAGTTCCTATTCCGAAGTTCCTATTCTCTAGAAAGTATAGGAACTTC
CTTGGCCAAAAAGCCTGAACTCACCGCGACGTCTGTCGAGAAGTTTCTGATCGAAAAGTTCGACAGCGTC
TCCGACCTGATGCAGCTCTCGGAGGGCGAAGAATCTCGTGCTTTCAGCTTCGATGTAGGAGGGCGTGGAT
ATGTCCTGCGGGTAAATAGCTGCGCCGATGGTTTCTACAAAGATCGTTATGTTTATCGGCACTTTGCATC
GGCCGCGCTCCCGATTCCGGAAGTGCTTGACATTGGGGAATTCAGCGAGAGCCTGACCTATTGCATCTCC
CGCCGTGCACAGGGTGTCACGTTGCAAGACCTGCCTGAAACCGAACTGCCCGCTGTTCTGCAGCCGGTCG
CGGAGGCCATGGATGCGATCGCTGCGGCCGATCTTAGCCAGACGAGCGGGTTCGGCCCATTCGGACCGCA
AGGAATCGGTCAATACACTACATGGCGTGATTTCATATGCGCGATTGCTGATCCCCATGTGTATCACTGG
CAAACTGTGATGGACGACACCGTCAGTGCGTCCGTCGCGCAGGCTCTCGATGAGCTGATGCTTTGGGCCG
AGGACTGCCCCGAAGTCCGGCACCTCGTGCACGCGGATTTCGGCTCCAACAATGTCCTGACGGACAATGG
CCGCATAACAGCGGTCATTGACTGGAGCGAGGCGATGTTCGGGGATTCCCAATACGAGGTCGCCAACATC
TTCTTCTGGAGGCCGTGGTTGGCTTGTATGGAGCAGCAGACGCGCTACTTCGAGCGGAGGCATCCGGAGC
TTGCAGGATCGCCGCGGCTCCGGGCGTATATGCTCCGCATTGGTCTTGACCAACTCTATCAGAGCTTGGT
TGACGGCAATTTCGATGATGCAGCTTGGGCGCAGGGTCGATGCGACGCAATCGTCCGATCCGGAGCCGGG
ACTGTCGGGCGTACACAAATCGCCCGCAGAAGCGCGGCCGTCTGGACCGATGGCTGTGTAGAAGTACTCG
CCGATAGTGGAAACCGACGCCCCAGCACTCGTCCGAGGGCAAAGGAATAGCACGTACTACGAGATTTCGA
TTCCACCGCCGCCTTCTATGAAAGGTTGGGCTTCGGAATCGTTTTCCGGGACGCCGGCTGGATGATCCTC
CAGCGCGGGGATCTCATGCTGGAGTTCTTCGCCCACCCCAACTTGTTTATTGCAGCTTATAATGGTTACA
AATAAAGCAATAGCATCACAAATTTCACAAATAAAGCATTTTTTTCACTGCATTCTAGTTGTGGTTTGTC
CAAACTCATCAATGTATCTTATCATGTCTGTATACCGTCGACCTCTAGCTAGAGCTTGGCGTAATCATGG
TCATAGCTGTTTCCTGTGTGAAATTGTTATCCGCTCACAATTCCACACAACATACGAGCCGGAAGCATAA
AGTGTAAAGCCTGGGGTGCCTAATGAGTGAGCTAACTCACATTAATTGCGTTGCGCTCACTGCCCGCTTT
CCAGTCGGGAAACCTGTCGTGCCAGCTGCATTAATGAATCGGCCAACGCGCGGGGAGAGGCGGTTTGCGT
ATTGGGCGCTCTTCCGCTTCCTCGCTCACTGACTCGCTGCGCTCGGTCGTTCGGCTGCGGCGAGCGGTAT
CAGCTCACTCAAAGGCGGTAATACGGTTATCCACAGAATCAGGGGATAACGCAGGAAAGAACATGTGAGC
AAAAGGCCAGCAAAAGGCCAGGAACCGTAAAAAGGCCGCGTTGCTGGCGTTTTTCCATAGGCTCCGCCCC
CCTGACGAGCATCACAAAAATCGACGCTCAAGTCAGAGGTGGCGAAACCCGACAGGACTATAAAGATACC
AGGCGTTTCCCCCTGGAAGCTCCCTCGTGCGCTCTCCTGTTCCGACCCTGCCGCTTACCGGATACCTGTC
CGCCTTTCTCCCTTCGGGAAGCGTGGCGCTTTCTCATAGCTCACGCTGTAGGTATCTCAGTTCGGTGTAG
GTCGTTCGCTCCAAGCTGGGCTGTGTGCACGAACCCCCCGTTCAGCCCGACCGCTGCGCCTTATCCGGTA
ACTATCGTCTTGAGTCCAACCCGGTAAGACACGACTTATCGCCACTGGCAGCAGCCACTGGTAACAGGAT
TAGCAGAGCGAGGTATGTAGGCGGTGCTACAGAGTTCTTGAAGTGGTGGCCTAACTACGGCTACACTAGA
AGAACAGTATTTGGTATCTGCGCTCTGCTGAAGCCAGTTACCTTCGGAAAAAGAGTTGGTAGCTCTTGAT
CCGGCAAACAAACCACCGCTGGTAGCGGTGGTTTTTTTGTTTGCAAGCAGCAGATTACGCGCAGAAAAAA
AGGATCTCAAGAAGATCCTTTGATCTTTTCTACGGGGTCTGACGCTCAGTGGAACGAAAACTCACGTTAA
GGGATTTTGGTCATGAGATTATCAAAAAGGATCTTCACCTAGATCCTTTTAAATTAAAAATGAAGTTTTA
AATCAATCTAAAGTATATATGAGTAAACTTGGTCTGACAGTTACCAATGCTTAATCAGTGAGGCACCTAT
CTCAGCGATCTGTCTATTTCGTTCATCCATAGTTGCCTGACTCCCCGTCGTGTAGATAACTACGATACGG
GAGGGCTTACCATCTGGCCCCAGTGCTGCAATGATACCGCGAGACCCACGCTCACCGGCTCCAGATTTAT
CAGCAATAAACCAGCCAGCCGGAAGGGCCGAGCGCAGAAGTGGTCCTGCAACTTTATCCGCCTCCATCCA
GTCTATTAATTGTTGCCGGGAAGCTAGAGTAAGTAGTTCGCCAGTTAATAGTTTGCGCAACGTTGTTGCC
ATTGCTACAGGCATCGTGGTGTCACGCTCGTCGTTTGGTATGGCTTCATTCAGCTCCGGTTCCCAACGAT
CAAGGCGAGTTACATGATCCCCCATGTTGTGCAAAAAAGCGGTTAGCTCCTTCGGTCCTCCGATCGTTGT
CAGAAGTAAGTTGGCCGCAGTGTTATCACTCATGGTTATGGCAGCACTGCATAATTCTCTTACTGTCATG
CCATCCGTAAGATGCTTTTCTGTGACTGGTGAGTACTCAACCAAGTCATTCTGAGAATAGTGTATGCGGC
GACCGAGTTGCTCTTGCCCGGCGTCAATACGGGATAATACCGCGCCACATAGCAGAACTTTAAAAGTGCT
CATCATTGGAAAACGTTCTTCGGGGCGAAAACTCTCAAGGATCTTACCGCTGTTGAGATCCAGTTCGATG
TAACCCACTCGTGCACCCAACTGATCTTCAGCATCTTTTACTTTCACCAGCGTTTCTGGGTGAGCAAAAA
CAGGAAGGCAAAATGCCGCAAAAAAGGGAATAAGGGCGACACGGAAATGTTGAATACTCATACTCTTCCT
TTTTCAATATTATTGAAGCATTTATCAGGGTTATTGTCTCATGAGCGGATACATATTTGAATGTATTTAG
AAAAATAAACAAATAGGGGTTCCGCGCACATTTCCCCGAAAAGTGCCACCTGACGTCGACGGATCGGGAG
ATCTCCCGATCCCCTATGGTGCACTCTCAGTACAATCTGCTCTGATGCCGCATAGTTAAGCCAGTATCTG
CTCCCTGCTTGTGTGTTGGAGGTCGCTGAGTAGTGCGCGAGCAAAATTTAAGCTACAACAAGGCAAGGCT
TGACCGACAATTGCATGAAGAATCTGCTTAGGGTTAGGCGTTTTGCGCTGCTTCGTACGGGCCAGATATA
CGCGTTGACATTGATTATTGACTAGTTATTAATAGTAATCAATTACGGGGTCATTAGTTCATAGCCCATA
TATGGAGTTCCGCGTTACATAACTTACGGTAAATGGCCCGCCTGGCTGACCGCCCAACGACCCCCGCCCA
TTGACGTCAATAATGACGTATGTTCCCATAGTAACGCCAATAGGGACTTTCCATTGACGTCAATGGGTGG
AGTATTTACGGTAAACTGCCCACTTGGCAGTACATCAAGTGTATCATATGCCAAGTACGCCCCCTATTGA
CGTCAATGACGGTAAATGGCCCGCCTGGCATTATGCCCAGTACATGACCTTATGGGACTTTCCTACTTGG
CAGTACATCTACGTATTAGTCATCGCTATTACCATGGTGATGCGGTTTTGGCAGTACATCAATGGGCGTG
GATAGCGGTTTGACTCACGGGGATTTCCAAGTCTCCACCCCATTGACGTCAATGGGAGTTTGTTTTGGCA
CCAAAATCAACGGGACTTTCCAAAATGTCGTAACAACTCCGCCCCATTGACGCAAATGGGCGGTAGGCGT
GTACGGTGGGAGGTCTATATAAGCAGAGCTCTCCCTATCAGTGATAGAGATCTCCCTATCAGTGATAGAG
ATCGTCGACGAGCTCGTTTAGTGAACCGTCAGATCGCCTGGAGACGCCATCCACGCTGTTTTGACCTCCA
TAGAAGACACCGGGACCGATCCAGCCTCCGGACTCTAGCGTTTAAACTTAAGCTTCGCCACCATGGGATC
CGGGGAGAGTTTGTTTAAGGGGCCAAGGGACTATAACCCAATATCATCCACTATTTGCCACCTCACTAAC
GAGAGCGATGGACATACAACCTCTCTCTACGGGATAGGCTTCGGTCCTTTCATCATTACCAATAAGCATC
TGTTTCGCCGAAACAACGGTACTCTTCTGGTTCAATCTCTTCATGGTGTCTTCAAGGTGAAAAACACCAC
TACGCTTCAGCAACACCTGATTGATGGTAGGGATATGATAATTATCAGAATGCCGAAAGATTTCCCACCT
TTTCCACAGAAGCTGAAATTCAGGGAACCGCAGAGAGAGGAGAGGATTTGTTTGGTAACGACCAACTTCC
AGACGGGCTCTGGCAGCAGCGCGGAGACGGTTAGATTCCAGAGTGGAGGCGGTGGATCCGAACTCATTCG
GGTCGCTATCTTGTGGCAT
[270 nt withheld, positions 5307-5576]
GAAGGTCGGGGGAGTTTGCTTACCTGTGGCGATGTCGAGGAGAATCCAGGGCCCGGCGTGCAGGTGGAGA
CTATCTCCCCAGGAGACGGGCGCACCTTCCCCAAGCGCGGCCAGACCTGCGTGGTGCACTACACCGGGAT
GCTTGAAGATGGAAAGAAATTTGATTCCTCCCGGGACAGAAACAAGCCCTTTAAGTTTATGCTAGGCAAG
CAGGAGGTGATCCGAGGCTGGGAAGAAGGGGTTGCCCAGATGAGTGTGGGTCAGAGAGCCAAACTGACTA
TATCTCCAGATTATGCCTATGGTGCCACTGGGCACCCAGGCATCATCCCACCACATGCCACTCTCGTCTT
CGATGTGGAGCTTCTAAAACTGGAAGGTGGCGGAGGATCTGAAACCGTGCGGTTTCAATCCGGAGGGTCA
GGGAGCAAGAGTATGAGTTCTATGGTGTCCGACACTAGCTGCACGTTCCCCTCAAGTGATGGGATATTCT
GGAAACACTGGATACAGACTAAAGACGGACAGTGTGGAAGCCCATTGGTTTCCACCCGAGATGGTTTTAT
CGTGGGTATCCATAGCGCCTCTAATTTCACAAACACGAACAACTATTTCACTTCAGTGCCCAAAAACTTT
ATGGAGCTGCTCACAAACCAAGAAGCGCAGCAGTGGGTAAGCGGTTGGAGACTTAACGCTGACTCAGTTC
TCTGGGGGGGGCACAAAGTATTCATGGTAAAGCCAGAGGAGCCATTCCAACCAGTCAAAGAAGCCACACA
ACTTATGAACAGCTAGCTCGAGGAGGGCCCGAACAAAAACTCATCTCAGAAGAGGATCTGAATAGCGCCG
TCGACCATCATCATAATCATCATTGAGTTTAAACCCGCTGATCAGCCTCGACTGTGCCTTCTAGTTGCCA
GCCATCTGTTGTTTGCCCCTCCCCCGTGCCTTCCTTGACCCTGGAAGGTGCCACTCCCACTGTCCTTTCC
TAATAAAATGAGGAAATTGCATCGCATTGTCTGAGTAGGTGTCATTCTATTCTGGGGGGTGGGGTGGGGC
AGGACAGCAAGGGGGAGGATTGGGAAGACAATAGCAGGCATGCTGGGGA
